Addgene plasmid #189540: pcDNA3.2-V5-DEST-hSFRP1-his
Purpose: Protein expression of SFRP1 in mammalian cells.
Depositing lab: Haian Fu. Depositing organization: Emory University.
Backbone
  Vector backbone: pcDNA3.2-V5-DEST
  Backbone manufacturer: Customized backbone from Fu lab
  Vector type: Mammalian Expression
Growth in bacteria
  Bacterial resistance: Ampicillin, 100 μg/mL
  Growth temperature: 37°C
  Growth strain: DH5alpha
  Copy number: High Copy
Gene/Insert
  Gene/Insert name: secreted frizzled related protein 1 (alt name: SFRP1; FRP; FRP1; FrzA; FRP-1; SARP2)
  Species: H. sapiens (human)
  Entrez Gene: SFRP1 (a.k.a. FRP, FRP-1, FRP1, FrzA, SARP2)
  Tag / fusion protein: his (C terminal on insert)
  Cloning method: Gateway Cloning
Terms and licenses: Academic/Nonprofit Terms; Industry Terms: Not Available to Industry
How to cite: pcDNA3.2-V5-DEST-hSFRP1-his was a gift from Haian Fu (Addgene plasmid # 189540 ; http://n2t.net/addgene:189540 ; RRID:Addgene_189540)
