[The description below was written by a language model from this plasmid's Addgene catalogue record and pLannotate feature annotations shown in this document.]
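Description:
pcDNA3.2-V5-DEST-hSFRP1-his is a 6.4 kb mammalian expression plasmid for producing human secreted frizzled related protein 1 (SFRP1, also known as FRP1 or SARP2), a soluble modulator of Wnt signalling that binds Wnt ligands directly. It is built on a laboratory-customised version of the pcDNA3.2-V5-DEST Gateway destination vector. The SFRP1 coding sequence was introduced by Gateway recombination, so it sits between attB1 and attB2 sites. In bacteria the plasmid replicates from a high-copy ColE1/pUC-type origin and is selected with ampicillin through the β-lactamase gene. An f1 origin is also present, which can support single-stranded DNA production.

Expression of the insert is driven by the human cytomegalovirus immediate early enhancer and promoter. A T7 promoter lies just upstream of attB1 and could be used for in vitro transcription. Downstream of attB2 the annotation shows an 8xHis affinity tag, matching the C-terminal his tag recorded in the catalogue. This tag allows detection or metal-affinity purification of the protein. Although the backbone name includes V5, no V5 epitope is annotated in the feature table, which may reflect the backbone customisation. The transcript ends at an HSV thymidine kinase polyadenylation signal. A separate cassette, with the SV40 early promoter driving the neomycin phosphotransferase gene and an SV40 poly(A) signal, permits G418 selection of stably transfected mammalian cells. Short annotated fragments (a truncated HIV-1 LTR, ble, lacI and bGH poly(A) pieces) appear to be backbone remnants or partial matches rather than functional elements. The stated purpose is SFRP1 protein expression in mammalian cells.
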