Features (pLannotate 1.2.2; 23 found; start..end, strand, type, name):
     28..80      -  misc_feature   bom (fragment): basis of mobility region from pBR322
    235..614     +  enhancer       CMV enhancer: human cytomegalovirus immediate early enhancer
    615..818     +  promoter       CMV promoter: human cytomegalovirus (CMV) immediate early promoter
    814..847     +  LTR            5' LTR (truncated) (fragment): truncated 5' long terminal repeat (LTR) from HIV-1
    863..881     +  promoter       T7 promoter: promoter for bacteriophage T7 RNA polymerase
    912..929     +  protein_bind   attB1 (fragment): mutant version of attB; core recombination site for the Gateway® BP reaction BP Clonase™
    935..1876    +  CDS            SFRP1: SFRP1_HUMAN - Also known as FRP, FRP1, SARP2. Experimental evidence at protein level: Swiss-Prot protein existence level 1. Soluble frizzled-related proteins (sFRPS) function as modulators of Wnt signaling through direct interaction with Wnts. They have a role in regulating cell growth and differentiation in specific cell types. SFRP1 decreases intracellular beta-catenin levels (By similarity). Has antiproliferative effects on vascular cells, in vitro and in vivo, and can induce, in vivo, an angiogenic response. In vascular cell cycle, delays the G1 phase and entry into the S phase (By similar
   1879..1902    -  protein_bind   attB2: mutant version of attB; recombination site for the Gateway® BP reaction BP Clonase™
   1949..1972    +  CDS            8xHis: 8xHis affinity tag
   2062..2110    +  polyA_signal   HSV TK poly(A) signal: herpes simplex virus thymidine kinase polyadenylation signal (Cole and Stacy, 1985)
   2201..2217    -  polyA_signal   bGH poly(A) signal (fragment): bovine growth hormone polyadenylation signal
   2312..2740    +  rep_origin     f1 ori (sequence partly withheld): f1 bacteriophage origin of replication; arrow indicates direction of (+) strand synthesis
   2754..3083    +  promoter       SV40 promoter: SV40 enhancer and early promoter
   3150..3941    +  CDS            neo: KKA2_KLEPN - Also known as kan, nptII. Experimental evidence at protein level: Swiss-Prot protein existence level 1. Resistance to kanamycin, neomycin, paromomycin, ribostamycin, butirosin and gentamicin B. From Klebsiella pneumoniae.
   3967..4125    +  CDS            ble (fragment): BLE_KLEPN - Experimental evidence at protein level: Swiss-Prot protein existence level 1. Binding protein with a strong affinity to the bleomycin family of antibiotics. Binds to CL990; an antimitotic-antibiotic compound. From Klebsiella pneumoniae.
   4120..4241    +  polyA_signal   SV40 poly(A) signal: SV40 polyadenylation signal
   4314..4330    -  protein_bind   lac operator: The lac repressor binds to the lac operator to inhibit transcription in E. coli. This inhibition can be relieved by adding lactose or isopropyl-β-D-thiogalactopyranoside (IPTG). lac repressor encoded by lacI
   4338..4368    -  promoter       lac promoter: promoter for the E. coli lac operon
   4383..4404    -  protein_bind   CAP binding site: CAP binding activates transcription in the presence of cAMP. E. coli catabolite activator protein
   4417..4509    -  CDS            lacI (fragment): lac repressor; lacI; The lac repressor binds to the lac operator to inhibit transcription in E. coli. This inhibition can be relieved by adding lactose or isopropyl-β-D-thiogalactopyranoside (IPTG).
   4692..5280    -  rep_origin     ori: high-copy-number ColE1/pMB1/pBR322/pUC origin of replication
   5451..6311    -  CDS            AmpR: β-lactamase; bla; confers resistance to ampicillin, carbenicillin, and related antibiotics
   6312..6416    -  promoter       AmpR promoter: bla
>Addgene plasmid #189540 | pcDNA3.2-V5-DEST-hSFRP1-his | addgene full sequence | sequence record 374109 | Addgene NGS Result
GACGGATCGGGAGATCTCCCGATCCCCTATGGTGCACTCTCAGTACAATCTGCTCTGATGCCGCATAGTT
AAGCCAGTATCTGCTCCCTGCTTGTGTGTTGGAGGTCGCTGAGTAGTGCGCGAGCAAAATTTAAGCTACA
ACAAGGCAAGGCTTGACCGACAATTGCATGAAGAATCTGCTTAGGGTTAGGCGTTTTGCGCTGCTTCGCG
ATGTACGGGCCAGATATACGCGTTGACATTGATTATTGACTAGTTATTAATAGTAATCAATTACGGGGTC
ATTAGTTCATAGCCCATATATGGAGTTCCGCGTTACATAACTTACGGTAAATGGCCCGCCTGGCTGACCG
CCCAACGACCCCCGCCCATTGACGTCAATAATGACGTATGTTCCCATAGTAACGCCAATAGGGACTTTCC
ATTGACGTCAATGGGTGGAGTATTTACGGTAAACTGCCCACTTGGCAGTACATCAAGTGTATCATATGCC
AAGTACGCCCCCTATTGACGTCAATGACGGTAAATGGCCCGCCTGGCATTATGCCCAGTACATGACCTTA
TGGGACTTTCCTACTTGGCAGTACATCTACGTATTAGTCATCGCTATTACCATGGTGATGCGGTTTTGGC
AGTACATCAATGGGCGTGGATAGCGGTTTGACTCACGGGGATTTCCAAGTCTCCACCCCATTGACGTCAA
TGGGAGTTTGTTTTGGCACCAAAATCAACGGGACTTTCCAAAATGTCGTAACAACTCCGCCCCATTGACG
CAAATGGGCGGTAGGCGTGTACGGTGGGAGGTCTATATAAGCAGAGCTCTCTGGCTAACTAGAGAACCCA
CTGCTTACTGGCTTATCGAAATTAATACGACTCACTATAGGGAGACCCAAGCTTGCTAGTTAAGCTAGCA
ACAAGTTTGTACAAAAAAGTTGGCATGGGCATCGGGCGCAGCGAGGGGGGCCGCCGCGGGGCAGCCCTGG
GCGTGCTGCTGGCGCTGGGCGCGGCGCTTCTGGCCGTGGGCTCGGCCAGCGAGTACGACTACGTGAGCTT
CCAGTCGGACATCGGCCCGTACCAGAGCGGGCGCTTCTACACCAAGCCACCTCAGTGCGTGGACATCCCC
GCGGACCTGCGGCTGTGCCACAACGTGGGCTACAAGAAGATGGTGCTGCCCAACCTGCTGGAGCACGAGA
CCATGGCGGAGGTGAAGCAGCAGGCCAGCAGCTGGGTGCCCCTGCTCAACAAGAACTGCCACGCCGGCAC
CCAGGTCTTCCTCTGCTCGCTCTTCGCGCCCGTCTGCCTGGACCGGCCCATCTACCCGTGTCGCTGGCTC
TGCGAGGCCGTGCGCGACTCGTGCGAGCCGGTCATGCAGTTCTTCGGCTTCTACTGGCCCGAGATGCTTA
AGTGTGACAAGTTCCCCGAGGGGGACGTCTGCATCGCCATGACGCCGCCCAATGCCACCGAAGCCTCCAA
GCCCCAAGGCACAACGGTGTGTCCTCCCTGTGACAACGAGTTGAAATCTGAGGCCATCATTGAACATCTC
TGTGCCAGCGAGTTTGCACTGAGGATGAAAATAAAAGAAGTGAAAAAAGAAAATGGCGACAAGAAGATTG
TCCCCAAGAAGAAGAAGCCCCTGAAGTTGGGGCCCATCAAGAAGAAGGACCTGAAGAAGCTTGTGCTGTA
CCTGAAGAATGGGGCTGACTGTCCCTGCCACCAGCTGGACAACCTCAGCCACCACTTCCTCATCATGGGC
CGCAAGGTGAAGAGCCAGTACTTGCTGACGGCCATCCACAAGTGGGACAAGAAAAACAAGGAGTTCAAAA
ACTTCATGAAGAAAATGAAAAACCATGAGTGCCCCACCTTTCAGTCCGTGTTTAAGTGCCCAACTTTCTT
GTACAAAGTGGTTGATCTCGAGACCGGAGGGGGTGGATCTGGAGGGGGTGGATCTCATCACCATCACCAT
CACCATCACCATCACTGAGGTACCGGTTAGTAATGAGTTTAAACGGGGGAGGCTAACTGAAACACGGAAG
GAGACAATACCGGAAGGAACCCGCGCTATGACGGCAATAAAAAGACAGAATAAAACGCACGGGTGTTGGG
TCGTTTGTTCATAAACGCGGGGTTCGGTCCCAGGGCTGGCACTCTGTCGATACCCCACCGAGACCCCATT
GGGGCCAATACGCCCGCGTTTCTTCCTTTTCCCCACCCCACCCCCCAAGTTCGGGTGAAGGCCCAGGGCT
CGCAGCCAACGTCGGGGCGGCAGGCCCTGCCATAGCAGATCTGCGCAGCTGGGGCTCTAGGGGGTATCCC
C
[124 nt withheld, positions 2312-2435]
C
[91 nt withheld, positions 2437-2527]
A
[49 nt withheld, positions 2529-2577]
CCTTTGACGTTGGAGTCCACGTTCTTT
[37 nt withheld, positions 2605-2641]
ACCCTATCTCGGTCTATTCTTTTGATTTATAAGGGATTTTGCCGATTTCGGCCTATTGGTTAAAAAATGA
GCTGATTTAACAAAAATTTAACGCGAATTAATTCTGTGGAATGTGTGTCAGTTAGGGTGTGGAAAGTCCC
CAGGCTCCCCAGCAGGCAGAAGTATGCAAAGCATGCATCTCAATTAGTCAGCAACCAGGTGTGGAAAGTC
CCCAGGCTCCCCAGCAGGCAGAAGTATGCAAAGCATGCATCTCAATTAGTCAGCAACCATAGTCCCGCCC
CTAACTCCGCCCATCCCGCCCCTAACTCCGCCCAGTTCCGCCCATTCTCCGCCCCATGGCTGACTAATTT
TTTTTATTTATGCAGAGGCCGAGGCCGCCTCTGCCTCTGAGCTATTCCAGAAGTAGTGAGGAGGCTTTTT
TGGAGGCCTAGGCTTTTGCAAAAAGCTCCCGGGAGCTTGTATATCCATTTTCGGATCTGATCAAGAGACA
GGATGAGGATCGTTTCGCATGATTGAACAAGATGGATTGCACGCAGGTTCTCCGGCCGCTTGGGTGGAGA
GGCTATTCGGCTATGACTGGGCACAACAGACAATCGGCTGCTCTGATGCCGCCGTGTTCCGGCTGTCAGC
GCAGGGGCGCCCGGTTCTTTTTGTCAAGACCGACCTGTCCGGTGCCCTGAATGAACTGCAGGACGAGGCA
GCGCGGCTATCGTGGCTGGCCACGACGGGCGTTCCTTGCGCAGCTGTGCTCGACGTTGTCACTGAAGCGG
GAAGGGACTGGCTGCTATTGGGCGAAGTGCCGGGGCAGGATCTCCTGTCATCTCACCTTGCTCCTGCCGA
GAAAGTATCCATCATGGCTGATGCAATGCGGCGGCTGCATACGCTTGATCCGGCTACCTGCCCATTCGAC
CACCAAGCGAAACATCGCATCGAGCGAGCACGTACTCGGATGGAAGCCGGTCTTGTCGATCAGGATGATC
TGGACGAAGAGCATCAGGGGCTCGCGCCAGCCGAACTGTTCGCCAGGCTCAAGGCGCGCATGCCCGACGG
CGAGGATCTCGTCGTGACCCATGGCGATGCCTGCTTGCCGAATATCATGGTGGAAAATGGCCGCTTTTCT
GGATTCATCGACTGTGGCCGGCTGGGTGTGGCGGACCGCTATCAGGACATAGCGTTGGCTACCCGTGATA
TTGCTGAAGAGCTTGGCGGCGAATGGGCTGACCGCTTCCTCGTGCTTTACGGTATCGCCGCTCCCGATTC
GCAGCGCATCGCCTTCTATCGCCTTCTTGACGAGTTCTTCTGAGCGGGACTCTGGGGTTCGCGAAATGAC
CGACCAAGCGACGCCCAACCTGCCATCACGAGATTTCGATTCCACCGCCGCCTTCTATGAAAGGTTGGGC
TTCGGAATCGTTTTCCGGGACGCCGGCTGGATGATCCTCCAGCGCGGGGATCTCATGCTGGAGTTCTTCG
CCCACCCCAACTTGTTTATTGCAGCTTATAATGGTTACAAATAAAGCAATAGCATCACAAATTTCACAAA
TAAAGCATTTTTTTCACTGCATTCTAGTTGTGGTTTGTCCAAACTCATCAATGTATCTTATCATGTCTGT
ATACCGTCGACCTCTAGCTAGAGCTTGGCGTAATCATGGTCATAGCTGTTTCCTGTGTGAAATTGTTATC
CGCTCACAATTCCACACAACATACGAGCCGGAAGCATAAAGTGTAAAGCCTGGGGTGCCTAATGAGTGAG
CTAACTCACATTAATTGCGTTGCGCTCACTGCCCGCTTTCCAGTCGGGAAACCTGTCGTGCCAGCTGCAT
TAATGAATCGGCCAACGCGCGGGGAGAGGCGGTTTGCGTATTGGGCGCTCTTCCGCTTCCTCGCTCACTG
ACTCGCTGCGCTCGGTCGTTCGGCTGCGGCGAGCGGTATCAGCTCACTCAAAGGCGGTAATACGGTTATC
CACAGAATCAGGGGATAACGCAGGAAAGAACATGTGAGCAAAAGGCCAGCAAAAGGCCAGGAACCGTAAA
AAGGCCGCGTTGCTGGCGTTTTTCCATAGGCTCCGCCCCCCTGACGAGCATCACAAAAATCGACGCTCAA
GTCAGAGGTGGCGAAACCCGACAGGACTATAAAGATACCAGGCGTTTCCCCCTGGAAGCTCCCTCGTGCG
CTCTCCTGTTCCGACCCTGCCGCTTACCGGATACCTGTCCGCCTTTCTCCCTTCGGGAAGCGTGGCGCTT
TCTCATAGCTCACGCTGTAGGTATCTCAGTTCGGTGTAGGTCGTTCGCTCCAAGCTGGGCTGTGTGCACG
AACCCCCCGTTCAGCCCGACCGCTGCGCCTTATCCGGTAACTATCGTCTTGAGTCCAACCCGGTAAGACA
CGACTTATCGCCACTGGCAGCAGCCACTGGTAACAGGATTAGCAGAGCGAGGTATGTAGGCGGTGCTACA
GAGTTCTTGAAGTGGTGGCCTAACTACGGCTACACTAGAAGAACAGTATTTGGTATCTGCGCTCTGCTGA
AGCCAGTTACCTTCGGAAAAAGAGTTGGTAGCTCTTGATCCGGCAAACAAACCACCGCTGGTAGCGGTGG
TTTTTTTGTTTGCAAGCAGCAGATTACGCGCAGAAAAAAAGGATCTCAAGAAGATCCTTTGATCTTTTCT
ACGGGGTCTGACGCTCAGTGGAACGAAAACTCACGTTAAGGGATTTTGGTCATGAGATTATCAAAAAGGA
TCTTCACCTAGATCCTTTTAAATTAAAAATGAAGTTTTAAATCAATCTAAAGTATATATGAGTAAACTTG
GTCTGACAGTTACCAATGCTTAATCAGTGAGGCACCTATCTCAGCGATCTGTCTATTTCGTTCATCCATA
GTTGCCTGACTCCCCGTCGTGTAGATAACTACGATACGGGAGGGCTTACCATCTGGCCCCAGTGCTGCAA
TGATACCGCGAGACCCACGCTCACCGGCTCCAGATTTATCAGCAATAAACCAGCCAGCCGGAAGGGCCGA
GCGCAGAAGTGGTCCTGCAACTTTATCCGCCTCCATCCAGTCTATTAATTGTTGCCGGGAAGCTAGAGTA
AGTAGTTCGCCAGTTAATAGTTTGCGCAACGTTGTTGCCATTGCTACAGGCATCGTGGTGTCACGCTCGT
CGTTTGGTATGGCTTCATTCAGCTCCGGTTCCCAACGATCAAGGCGAGTTACATGATCCCCCATGTTGTG
CAAAAAAGCGGTTAGCTCCTTCGGTCCTCCGATCGTTGTCAGAAGTAAGTTGGCCGCAGTGTTATCACTC
ATGGTTATGGCAGCACTGCATAATTCTCTTACTGTCATGCCATCCGTAAGATGCTTTTCTGTGACTGGTG
AGTACTCAACCAAGTCATTCTGAGAATAGTGTATGCGGCGACCGAGTTGCTCTTGCCCGGCGTCAATACG
GGATAATACCGCGCCACATAGCAGAACTTTAAAAGTGCTCATCATTGGAAAACGTTCTTCGGGGCGAAAA
CTCTCAAGGATCTTACCGCTGTTGAGATCCAGTTCGATGTAACCCACTCGTGCACCCAACTGATCTTCAG
CATCTTTTACTTTCACCAGCGTTTCTGGGTGAGCAAAAACAGGAAGGCAAAATGCCGCAAAAAAGGGAAT
AAGGGCGACACGGAAATGTTGAATACTCATACTCTTCCTTTTTCAATATTATTGAAGCATTTATCAGGGT
TATTGTCTCATGAGCGGATACATATTTGAATGTATTTAGAAAAATAAACAAATAGGGGTTCCGCGCACAT
TTCCCCGAAAAGTGCCACCTGACGTC
